>Addgene plasmid #140956 | pHB-3 | addgene full sequence | sequence record 334291 | Addgene NGS Result
GGAATTGTGAGCGGATAACAATTCCCCTCTAGAAATAATTTTGTTTAACTTTAAGAAGGAGATATACATA
TGGCGACCGGCAAAGGCGCGGCAGCTTCCACGCAGGAAGGCAAGTCCCAACCATTCAAGGTCACGCCGGG
GCCATTCGATCCAGCCACATGGCTGGAATGGTCCCGCCAGTGGCAGGGCACTGAAGGCAACGGCCACGCG
GCCGCGTCCGGCATTCCGGGCCTGGATGCGCTGGCAGGCGTCAAGATCGCGCCGGCGCAGCTGGGTGATA
TCCAGCAGCGCTACATGAAGGACTTCTCAGCGCTGTGGCAGGCCATGGCCGAGGGCAAGGCCGAGGCCAC
CGGTCCGCTGCACGACCGGCGCTTCGCCGGCGACGCATGGCGCACCAACCTCCCATATCGCTTCGCTGCC
GCGTTCTACCTGCTCAATGCGCGCGCCTTGACCGAGCTGGCCGATGCCGTCGAGGCCGATGCCAAGACCC
GCCAGCGCATCCGCTTCGCGATCTCGCAATGGGTCGATGCGATGTCGCCCGCCAACTTCCTTGCCACCAA
TCCCGAGGCGCAGCGCCTGCTGATCGAGTCGGGCGGCGAATCGCTGCGTGCCGGCGTGCGCAACATGATG
GAAGACCTGACACGCGGCAAGATCTCGCAGACCGACGAGAGCGCGTTTGAGGTCGGCCGCAATGTCGCGG
TGACCGAAGGCGCCGTGGTCTTCGAGAACGAGTACTTCCAGCTGTTGCAGTACAAGCCGCTGACCGACAA
GGTGCACGCGCGCCCGCTGCTGATGGTGCCGCCGTGCATCAACAAGTACTACATCCTGGACCTGCAGCCG
GAGAGCTCGCTGGTGCGCCATGTGGTGGAGCAGGGACATACGGTGTTTCTGGTGTCGTGGCGCAATCCGG
ACGCCAGCATGGCCGGCAGCACCTGGGACGACTACATCGAGCACGCGGCCATCCGCGCCATCGAAGTCGC
GCGCGACATCAGCGGCCAGGACAAGATCAACGTGCTCGGCTTCTGCGTGGGCGGCACCATTGTCTCGACC
GCGCTGGCGGTGCTGGCCGCGCGCGGCGAGCACCCGGCCGCCAGCGTCACGCTGCTGACCACGCTGCTGG
ACTTTGCCGACACGGGCATCCTCGACGTCTTTGTCGACGAGGGCCATGTGCAGTTGCGCGAGGCCACGCT
GGGCGGCGGCGCCGGCGCGCCGTGCGCGCTGCTGCGCGGCCTTGAGCTGGCCAATACCTTCTCGTTCTTG
CGCCCGAACGACCTGGTGTGGAACTACGTGGTCGACAACTACCTGAAGGGCAACACGCCGGTGCCGTTCG
ACCTGCTGTTCTGGAACGGCGACGCCACCAACCTGCCGGGGCCGTGGTACTGCTGGTACCTGCGCCACAC
CTACCTGCAGAACGAGCTCAAGGTACCGGGCAAGCTGACCGTGTGCGGCGTGCCGGTGGACCTGGCCAGC
ATCGACGTGCCGACCTATATCTACGGCTCGCGCGAAGACCATATCGTGCCGTGGACCGCGGCCTATGCCT
CGACCGCGCTGCTGGCGAACAAGCTGCGCTTCGTGCTGGGTGCGTCGGGCCATATCGCCGGTGTGATCAA
CCCGCCGGCCAAGAACAAGCGCAGCCACTGGACTAACGATGCGCTGCCGGAGTCGCCGCAGCAATGGCTG
GCCGGCGCCATCGAGCATCACGGCAGCTGGTGGCCGGACTGGACCGCATGGCTGGCCGGGCAGGCCGGCG
CGAAACGCGCCGCGCCCGCCAACTATGGCAATGCGCGCTATCGCGCAATCGAACCCGCGCCTGGGCGATA
CGTCAAAGCCAAGGCATGACGCTTGCATGAGTGCCGGCGTGCGTCATGCACGGCGCCGGCAGGCCTGCAG
GTTCCCTCCCGTTTCCATTGAAAGGACTACACAATGACTGACGTTGTCATCGTATCCGCCGCCCGCACCG
CGGTCGGCAAGTTTGGCGGCTCGCTGGCCAAGATCCCGGCACCGGAACTGGGTGCCGTGGTCATCAAGGC
CGCGCTGGAGCGCGCCGGCGTCAAGCCGGAGCAGGTGAGCGAAGTCATCATGGGCCAGGTGCTGACCGCC
GGTTCGGGCCAGAACCCCGCACGCCAGGCCGCGATCAAGGCCGGCCTGCCGGCGATGGTGCCGGCCATGA
CCATCAACAAGGTGTGCGGCTCGGGCCTGAAGGCCGTGATGCTGGCCGCCAACGCGATCATGGCGGGCGA
CGCCGAGATCGTGGTGGCCGGCGGCCAGGAAAACATGAGCGCCGCCCCGCACGTGCTGCCGGGCTCGCGC
GATGGTTTCCGCATGGGCGATGCCAAGCTGGTCGACACCATGATCGTCGACGGCCTGTGGGACGTGTACA
ACCAGTACCACATGGGCATCACCGCCGAGAACGTGGCCAAGGAATACGGCATCACACGCGAGGCGCAGGA
TGAGTTCGCCGTCGGCTCGCAGAACAAGGCCGAAGCCGCGCAGAAGGCCGGCAAGTTTGACGAAGAGATC
GTCCCGGTGCTGATCCCGCAGCGCAAGGGCGACCCGGTGGCCTTCAAGACCGACGAGTTCGTGCGCCAGG
GCGCCACGCTGGACAGCATGTCCGGCCTCAAGCCCGCCTTCGACAAGGCCGGCACGGTGACCGCGGCCAA
CGCCTCGGGCCTGAACGACGGCGCCGCCGCGGTGGTGGTGATGTCGGCGGCCAAGGCCAAGGAACTGGGC
CTGACCCCGCTGGCCACGATCAAGAGCTATGCCAACGCCGGTGTCGATCCCAAGGTGATGGGCATGGGCC
CGGTGCCGGCCTCCAAGCGCGCCCTGTCGCGCGCCGAGTGGACCCCGCAAGACCTGGACCTGATGGAGAT
CAACGAGGCCTTTGCCGCGCAGGCGCTGGCGGTGCACCAGCAGATGGGCTGGGACACCTCCAAGGTCAAT
GTGAACGGCGGCGCCATCGCCATCGGCCACCCGATCGGCGCGTCGGGCTGCCGTATCCTGGTGACGCTGC
TGCACGAGATGAAGCGCCGTGACGCGAAGAAGGGCCTGGCCTCGCTGTGCATCGGCGGCGGCATGGGCGT
GGCGCTGGCAGTCGAGCGCAAATAAGGAAGGGGTTTTCCGGGGCCGCGCGCGGTTGGCGCGGACCCGGCG
ACGATAACGAAGCCAATCAAGGAGTGGACATGACTCAGCGCATTGCGTATGTGACCGGCGGCATGGGTGG
TATCGGAACCGCCATTTGCCAGCGGCTGGCCAAGGATGGCTTTCGTGTGGTGGCCGGTTGCGGCCCCAAC
TCGCCGCGCCGCGAAAAGTGGCTGGAGCAGCAGAAGGCCCTGGGCTTCGATTTCATTGCCTCGGAAGGCA
ATGTGGCTGACTGGGACTCGACCAAGACCGCATTCGACAAGGTCAAGTCCGAGGTCGGCGAGGTTGATGT
GCTGATCAACAACGCCGGTATCACCCGCGACGTGGTGTTCCGCAAGATGACCCGCGCCGACTGGGATGCG
GTGATCGACACCAACCTGACCTCGCTGTTCAACGTCACCAAGCAGGTGATCGACGGCATGGCCGACCGTG
GCTGGGGCCGCATCGTCAACATCTCGTCGGTGAACGGGCAGAAGGGCCAGTTCGGCCAGACCAACTACTC
CACCGCCAAGGCCGGCCTGCATGGCTTCACCATGGCACTGGCGCAGGAAGTGGCGACCAAGGGCGTGACC
GTCAACACGGTCTCTCCGGGCTATATCGCCACCGACATGGTCAAGGCGATCCGCCAGGACGTGCTCGACA
AGATCGTCGCGACGATCCCGGTCAAGCGCCTGGGCCTGCCGGAAGAGATCGCCTCGATCTGCGCCTGGTT
GTCGTCGGAGGAGTCCGGTTTCTCGACCGGCGCCGACTTCTCGCTCAACGGCGGCCTGCATATGGGCTGA
TGGGCTGAAGGGTTTAAGCGAAGACGAACAATAAGGCCTCCCAAATCGGGGGGCCTTTTTTATTGATAAC
AAAAAGGCAACACTATGACATCGGAAAACCCGTTACTGGCGCTGCGAGAGAAAATCAGCGCGCTGGATGA
AAAATTATTAGCGTTACTGGCAGAGAGGCGCGAATTCAAACAGAAAGGCCATGGGCTGGCCTCAGGCATT
TGAGAAGCACACGGTCACACTGCTTCCGGTAGTCAATAAACCGGTAAACCAGCAATAGACATAAGCGGCT
ATTTAACGACCCTGCCCTGAACCGACGACCGGGTCGAATTTGCTTTCGAATTTCTGCCATTCATCCGCTT
ATTATCACTTATTCAGGCGTAGCAACCAGGCGTTTAAGGGCACCAATAACTGCCTTAAAAAAATTACGCC
CCGCCCTGCCACTCATCGCAGTACTGTTGTAATTCATTAAGCATTCTGCCGACATGGAAGCCATCACAAA
CGGCATGATGAACCTGAATCGCCAGCGGCATCAGCACCTTGTCGCCTTGCGTATAATATTTGCCCATGGT
GAAAACGGGGGCGAAGAAGTTGTCCATATTGGCCACGTTTAAATCAAAACTGGTGAAACTCACCCAGGGA
TTGGCTGAGACGAAAAACATATTCTCAATAAACCCTTTAGGGAAATAGGCCAGGTTTTCACCGTAACACG
CCACATCTTGCGAATATATGTGTAGAAACTGCCGGAAATCGTCGTGGTATTCACTCCAGAGCGATGAAAA
CGTTTCAGTTTGCTCATGGAAAACGGTGTAACAAGGGTGAACACTATCCCATATCACCAGCTCACCGTCT
TTCATTGCCATACGGAATTCCGGATGAGCATTCATCAGGCGGGCAAGAATGTGAATAAAGGCCGGATAAA
ACTTGTGCTTATTTTTCTTTACGGTCTTTAAAAAGGCCGTAATATCCAGCTGAACGGTCTGGTTATAGGT
ACATTGAGCAACTGACTGAAATGCCTCAAAATGTTCTTTACGATGCCATTGGGATATATCAACGGTGGTA
TATCCAGTGATTTTTTTCTCCATTTTAGCTTCCTTAGCTCCTGAAAATCTCGATAACTCAAAAAATACGC
CCGGTAGTGATCTTATTTCATTATGGTGAAAGTTGGAACCTCTTACGTGCCGATCAACGTCTCATTTTCG
CCAAAAGTTGGCCCAGGGCTTCCCGGTATCAACAGGGACACCAGGATTTATTTATTCTGCGAAGTGATCT
TCCGTCACAGGTATTTATTCGGCGCAAAGTGCGTCGGGTGATGCTGCCAACTTACTGATTTAGTGTATGA
TGGTGTTTTTGAGGTGCTCCAGTGGCTTCTGTTTCTATCAGCTGTCCCTTTCACACAACATAGCCACGGG
TGTTCAGCTACTGACGGGGTGGTGCGTAACGGCAAAAGCACCGCCGGACATCAGCGCTAGCGGAGTGTAT
ACTGGCTTACTATGTTGGCACTGATGAGGGTGTCAGTGAAGTGCTTCATGTGGCAGGAGAAAAAAGGCTG
CACCGGTGCGTCAGCAGAATATGTGATACAGGATATATTCCGCTTCCTCGCTCACTGACTCGCTACGCTC
GGTCGTTCGACTGCGGCGAGCGGAAATGGCTTACGAACGGGGCGGAGATTTCCTGGAAGATGCCAGGAAG
ATACTTAACAGGGAAGTGAGAGGGCCGCGGCAAAGCCGTTTTTCCATAGGCTCCGCCCCCCTGACAAGCA
TCACGAAATCTGACGCTCAAATCAGTGGTGACGAAACCCGACAGGACTATAAAGATACCAGGCGTTTCCC
CCTGGCGGCTCCCTCGTGCGCTCTCCTGTTCCTGCCTTTCGGTTTACCGGTGTCATTCCGCTGTTATGGC
CGCGTTTGTCTCATTCCACGCCTGACACTCAGTTCCGGGTAGGCAGTTCGCTCCAAGCTGGACTGTATGC
ACGAACCCCCCGTTCAGTCCGACCGCTGCGCCTTATCCGGTAACTATCGTCTTGAGTCCAACCCGGAAAG
ACATGCAAAAGCACCACTGGCAGCAGCCACTGGTAATTGATTTAGAGGAGTTAGTCTTGAAGTCATGCGC
CGGTTAAGGCTAAACTGAAAGGACAAGTTTTGGTGACTGCGCTCCTCCAAGCCAGTTACCTCGGTTCAAA
GAGTTGGTAGCTCAGAGAACCTTCGAAAAACCGCCCTGCAAGGCGGTTTTTTCGTTTTCAGAGCAAGAGA
TTACGCGCAGACCAAAACGATCTCAAGAAGATCATCTTATTAATCAGATAAAATATTTCTAGATTTCAGT
GCAATTTATCTCTTCAAATGTAGCACCTGAAGTCAGCCCCATACGATATAAGTTGTAATTCTCATGTTTG
ACAGCTTATCACCCAGTCCTGCTCGCTTCGCTACTTGGCCATACCCACGCCGAAACAAGCGCTCATGAGC
CCGAAGTGGCGAGCCCGATCTTCCCCATCGGTGATGTCTTCCCTCGACTCACACTTGGGGAAACTACCCA
TAATACAAGAAAAGCCCGTCACGGGCTTCTCAGGGCGTTTTATGGCGGGTCTGCTATGTGGTGCTATCTG
ACTTTTTGCTGTTCAGCAGTTCCTGCCCTCTGATTTTCCAGTCTGACCACTTCGGATTATCCCGTGACAG
GTCATTCAGACTGGCTAATGCACCCAGTAAGGCAGCGGTATCATCAACAGGCTTACCCGTCTTACTGTCG
GGAATTCGCGTTGGCCGATTCATTAATGCAGCTGGCACGACAGGTTTCCTCTAGATTTCAGTGCAATTTA
TCTCTTCAAATGTAGCACCTGAAGTCAGCCCCATACGATATAAGTTGTAATTCTCATGTTAGTCATGCCC
CGCGCCCACCGGAAGGAGCTGACTGGGTTGAAGGCTCTCAAGGGCATCGGTCGAGATCCCGGTGCCTAAT
GAGTGAGCTAACTTACATTAATTGCGTTGCGCTCACTGCCCGCTTTCCAGTCGGGAAACCTGTCGTGCCA
GCTGCATTAATGAATCGGCCAACGCGCGGGGAGAGGCGGTTTGCGTATTGGGCGCCAGGGTGGTTTTTCT
TTTCACCAGTGAGACGGGCAACAGCTGATTGCCCTTCACCGCCTGGCCCTGAGAGAGTTGCAGCAAGCGG
TCCACGCTGGTTTGCCCCAGCAGGCGAAAATCCTGTTTGATGGTGGTTAACGGCGGGATATAACATGAGC
TGTCTTCGGTATCGTCGTATCCCACTACCGAGATGTCCGCACCAACGCGCAGCCCGGACTCGGTAATGGC
GCGCATTGCGCCCAGCGCCATCTGATCGTTGGCAACCAGCATCGCAGTGGGAACGATGCCCTCATTCAGC
ATTTGCATGGTTTGTTGAAAACCGGACATGGCACTCCAGTCGCCTTCCCGTTCCGCTATCGGCTGAATTT
GATTGCGAGTGAGATATTTATGCCAGCCAGCCAGACGCAGACGCGCCGAGACAGAACTTAATGGGCCCGC
TAACAGCGCGATTTGCTGGTGACCCAATGCGACCAGATGCTCCACGCCCAGTCGCGTACCGTCTTCATGG
GAGAAAATAATACTGTTGATGGGTGTCTGGTCAGAGACATCAAGAAATAACGCCGGAACATTAGTGCAGG
CAGCTTCCACAGCAATGGCATCCTGGTCATCCAGCGGATAGTTAATGATCAGCCCACTGACGCGTTGCGC
GAGAAGATTGTGCACCGCCGCTTTACAGGCTTCGACGCCGCTTCGTTCTACCATCGACACCACCACGCTG
GCACCCAGTTGATCGGCGCGAGATTTAATCGCCGCGACAATTTGCGACGGCGCGTGCAGGGCCAGACTGG
AGGTGGCAACGCCAATCAGCAACGACTGTTTGCCCGCCAGTTGTTGTGCCACGCGGTTGGGAATGTAATT
CAGCTCCGCCATCGCCGCTTCCACTTTTTCCCGCGTTTTCGCAGAAACGTGGCTGGCCTGGTTCACCACG
CGGGAAACGGTCTGATAAGAGACACCGGCATACTCTGCGACATCGTATAACGTTACTGGTTTCACATTCA
CCACCCTGAATTGACTCTCTTCCGGGCGCTATCATGCCATACCGCGAAAGGTTTTGCGCCATTCGATGGT
GTCCGGGATCTCGACGCTCTCCCTTATGCGACTCCTGCATTAGGAAATTAATACGACTCACTATAGG
Features (pLannotate 1.2.2; 20 found; start..end, strand, type, name):
      1..25      +  protein_bind   lac operator: The lac repressor binds to the lac operator to inhibit transcription in E. coli. This inhibition can be relieved by adding lactose or isopropyl-β-D-thiogalactopyranoside (IPTG). lac repressor encoded by lacI
     40..62      +  RBS            RBS: efficient ribosome binding site from bacteriophage T7 gene 10 (Olins and Rangwala, 1989)
     70..1836    +  CDS            phaC: PHAC_CUPNH - Also known as phbC From Cupriavidus necator (strain ATCC 17699 / DSM 428 / KCTC 22496 / NCIMB 10442 / H16 / Stanier 337) (Ralstonia eutropha).
   1924..3102    +  CDS            phaA: THIL_CUPNH - Also known as phbA From Cupriavidus necator (strain ATCC 17699 / DSM 428 / KCTC 22496 / NCIMB 10442 / H16 / Stanier 337) (Ralstonia eutropha).
   3180..3917    +  CDS            phaB: PHAB_CUPNH - Also known as phbB From Cupriavidus necator (strain ATCC 17699 / DSM 428 / KCTC 22496 / NCIMB 10442 / H16 / Stanier 337) (Ralstonia eutropha).
   4005..4094    +  CDS            pheA (fragment): CMPDT_ECOLI - Experimental evidence at protein level: Swiss-Prot protein existence level 1. Catalyzes the Claisen rearrangement of chorismate to prephenate and the decarboxylation/dehydration of prephenate to phenylpyruvate. From Escherichia coli (strain K12).
   4334..4993    -  CDS            CmR: chloramphenicol acetyltransferase; cat; confers resistance to chloramphenicol
   4994..5096    -  promoter       cat promoter: promoter of the E. coli cat gene encoding chloramphenicol acetyltransferase
   5321..5377    +  CDS            insA (fragment): INA1_SHIDY - Protein inferred from homology: Swiss-Prot protein existence level 3. Absolutely required for transposition of IS1. From Shigella dysenteriae.
   5373..5399    +  misc_feature   bom (fragment): basis of mobility region from pBR322
   5498..5553    -  rep_origin     RSF ori (fragment): Plasmids containing the RSF 1030 origin of replication can be propagated in E. coli cells that contain additional plasmids with compatible origins.
   5641..6186    -  rep_origin     p15A ori: Plasmids containing the medium-copy-number p15A origin of replication can be propagated in E. coli cells that contain a second plasmid with the ColE1 origin.
   6339..6408    -  CDS            TcR (fragment): tetracycline efflux protein; tet; confers resistance to tetracycline
   6657..6699    +  CDS            lacI (fragment): lac repressor; lacI; The lac repressor binds to the lac operator to inhibit transcription in E. coli. This inhibition can be relieved by adding lactose or isopropyl-β-D-thiogalactopyranoside (IPTG).
   6780..6844    -  CDS            TcR (fragment): tetracycline efflux protein; tet; confers resistance to tetracycline
   6859..6880    -  protein_bind   CAP binding site: CAP binding activates transcription in the presence of cAMP. E. coli catabolite activator protein
   6893..7975    -  CDS            lacI: lac repressor; lacI; The lac repressor binds to the lac operator to inhibit transcription in E. coli. This inhibition can be relieved by adding lactose or isopropyl-β-D-thiogalactopyranoside (IPTG).
   7976..8053    -  promoter       lacI promoter: lacI
   8061..8096    -  CDS            TcR (fragment): tetracycline efflux protein; tet; confers resistance to tetracycline
   8099..8117    +  promoter       T7 promoter: promoter for bacteriophage T7 RNA polymerase
