[The description below was written by a language model from this plasmid's Addgene catalogue record and pLannotate feature annotations shown in this document.]
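Description:
pHB-3 is a bacterial expression plasmid of about 8.1 kb, built on the pHB-2 backbone, for producing the biopolymer polyhydroxybutyrate (PHB) in E. coli. It replicates from the p15A origin, which is listed as low copy in the catalogue and is compatible with ColE1-type plasmids, so it can be maintained alongside a second plasmid in the same cell. Selection is by chloramphenicol, through a chloramphenicol acetyltransferase gene under its own cat promoter. The feature table also reports several short fragments (TcR, RSF ori, bom, insA, pheA and a partial lacI). These look like backbone remnants or partial annotation matches rather than functional parts.

The payload is the phaCAB operon from Ralstonia eutropha (Cupriavidus necator) H16, kept in its native gene order. It comprises phaC (PHA synthase), phaA (the β-ketothiolase that condenses two acetyl-CoA) and phaB (acetoacetyl-CoA reductase), which together convert acetyl-CoA into PHB granules. Because the map is circular, the T7 promoter at the end of the sequence record sits immediately upstream of the lac operator and the T7 gene 10 ribosome binding site that precede phaC. This forms a T7lac control region. A full-length lacI gene with its own promoter is carried on the plasmid and supplies the repressor, so the operon should be IPTG-inducible in a host that provides T7 RNA polymerase. The record does not name an expression strain, and no T7 terminator is annotated downstream of phaB.

The associated work used intracellular biopolymer bodies to encapsulate hydrophobic products in bacteria, with this plasmid supplying the PHB pathway. The catalogue notes that the publication lists the plasmid under a different catalogue number.
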