Addgene plasmid #140956: pHB-3
Purpose: For PHB production in E. coli (T7-pAC). Please note that this is listed as #140955 in the publication.
Depositing lab: Kang Zhou. Depositing organization: National University of Singapore. Publication: Using biopolymer bodies for encapsulation of hydrophobic products in bacterium. Liu Y, Low ZJ, Ma X, Liang H, Sinskey AJ, Stephanopoulos G, Zhou K. Metab Eng. 2020 Sep;61:206-214. doi: 10.1016/j.ymben.2020.04.006. Epub 2020 Apr 24. PubMed 32339760.
Backbone
  Vector backbone: pHB-2
  Vector type: Bacterial Expression
Growth in bacteria
  Bacterial resistance: Chloramphenicol, 25 μg/mL
  Growth temperature: 37°C
  Growth strain: DH5alpha
  Copy number: Low Copy
Gene/Insert
  Gene/Insert name: phaCAB (alt name: polyhydroxybutyrate operon (from Ralstonia eutropha H16 chromosome 1))
  Species: Ralstonia eutropha H16
  GenBank ID: AM260479.1, bases 1,557,353 to. 1,561,203
Terms and licenses: Academic/Nonprofit Terms; Industry Terms: Not Available to Industry
How to cite: pHB-3 was a gift from Kang Zhou (Addgene plasmid # 140956 ; http://n2t.net/addgene:140956 ; RRID:Addgene_140956)
